Addgene plasmid #126197: pBbS18k-RFP
Purpose: Constitutive expression vector for Escherichia coli. BglBrick compatible.
Depositing lab: Nigel Scrutton. Depositing organization: University of Manchester. Publication: SelProm: A Queryable and Predictive Expression Vector Selection Tool for Escherichia coli. Jervis AJ, Carbonell P, Taylor S, Sung R, Dunstan MS, Robinson CJ, Breitling R, Takano E, Scrutton NS. ACS Synth Biol. 2019 Mar 18. doi: 10.1021/acssynbio.8b00399. PubMed 30870592.
Backbone
  Vector backbone: pBb
  Backbone size w/o insert (bp): 3590
  Vector type: Bacterial Expression, Synthetic Biology
Growth in bacteria
  Bacterial resistance: Kanamycin, 50 μg/mL
  Growth temperature: 37°C
  Growth strain: DH5alpha
  Growth instructions: Grow bacterial cultures in 30µM Kanamycin
  Copy number: Low Copy
Gene/Insert
  Gene/Insert name: RFP
  Species: Synthetic
  Insert size (bp): 678
  Promoter: J23117
  Cloning method: Unknown
  Sequencing primers: 5′ CTGCGCCATCAGATCCTTGG
Terms and licenses: Academic/Nonprofit Terms; Industry Terms: Not Available to Industry
Depositor comments: Grow bacterial cultures in 30 micromolar Kanamycin. Cloning method was In-Fusion.
How to cite: pBbS18k-RFP was a gift from Nigel Scrutton (Addgene plasmid # 126197 ; http://n2t.net/addgene:126197 ; RRID:Addgene_126197)
