[The description below was written by a language model from this plasmid's Addgene catalogue record and pLannotate feature annotations shown in this document.]
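Description:
pBbS18k-RFP is a low-copy bacterial expression vector for Escherichia coli built on the BglBrick-compatible pBb plasmid series and intended for constitutive expression. It replicates from the pSC101 origin together with the adjacent Rep101 (RepA) coding sequence, which supplies the initiator protein this origin requires and accounts for the low copy number. Selection is by kanamycin, conferred by the neo/nptII aminoglycoside phosphotransferase gene, which is followed by a lambda t0 terminator. A short fragment annotated as Tn5 transposase next to the resistance gene is most likely leftover sequence from the Tn5-derived kanamycin cassette rather than a functional element. The sequenced record is about 4.2 kb, consistent with the listed backbone plus insert.

The payload is a 678 bp synthetic RFP coding sequence, annotated as mRFP1, the monomeric DsRed derivative. The catalogue lists its promoter as J23117, a member of the Anderson collection of constitutive sigma-70 promoters. The automated annotation instead flags a partial match to J23119 at this position, which is expected because the family members differ by only a few bases, so the depositor's designation should be taken as the identity. Transcription ends at a tandem rrnB T1 and T7Te terminator pair downstream of the reporter, insulating the cassette from the rest of the plasmid.

With no inducer needed, red fluorescence gives a direct readout of expression from this promoter and origin combination. The BglBrick format allows RFP to be exchanged for a gene of interest. The plasmid was deposited with work on a tool for selecting and predicting the behaviour of E. coli expression vectors, where it serves as a characterised reference.
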