Features (pLannotate 1.2.2; 9 found; start..end, strand, type, name):
      7..29      +  promoter       J23119(SpeI) promoter (fragment): bacterial promoter (Registry of Standard Biological Parts BBa J23119) modified to end with an SpeI site
     87..764     +  CDS            mRFP1: monomeric derivative of DsRed (Campbell et al., 2002)
    797..868     +  terminator     rrnB T1 terminator: transcription terminator T1 from the E. coli rrnB gene
    884..911     +  terminator     T7Te terminator: phage T7 early transcription terminator
   1442..2392    -  CDS            Rep101: RepA protein needed for replication with the pSC101 origin; rep101
   2440..2662    -  rep_origin     pSC101 ori: low-copy replication origin that requires the Rep101 protein
   3154..3248    -  terminator     lambda t0 terminator: transcription terminator from phage lambda
   3282..4073    -  CDS            neo: KKA2_KLEPN - Also known as kan, nptII. Experimental evidence at protein level: Swiss-Prot protein existence level 1. Resistance to kanamycin, neomycin, paromomycin, ribostamycin, butirosin and gentamicin B. From Klebsiella pneumoniae.
   4105..4209    -  CDS            tnpA (fragment): TN5P_ECOLX - Also known as tnp. Experimental evidence at protein level: Swiss-Prot protein existence level 1. Mediates transposition of transposon Tn5 by a 'cut and paste' mechanism. First, the monomeric transposase binds the 19 bp inverted DNA repeats flanking the transposon. Then, dimerization of the DNA- bound transposase creates a synaptic DNA complex. After nicking of the first DNA strand, excision of the transposon proceeds through a series of intermediates. The transposase then mediates the insertion of the transposon at a new site by strand transfer. The activity of the wild- type tran
>Addgene plasmid #126197 | pBbS18k-RFP | addgene full sequence | sequence record 247810 | Addgene NGS Result
GACGTCTTGACAGCTAGCTCAGTCCTAGGGATTGTGCTAGCAGGTTTAATCGAATTCAAAAGATCTTTTA
AGAAGGAGATATACATATGGCGAGTAGCGAAGACGTTATCAAAGAGTTCATGCGTTTCAAAGTTCGTATG
GAAGGTTCCGTTAACGGTCACGAGTTCGAAATCGAAGGTGAAGGTGAAGGTCGTCCGTACGAAGGTACCC
AGACCGCTAAACTGAAAGTTACCAAAGGTGGTCCGCTGCCGTTCGCTTGGGACATCCTGTCCCCGCAGTT
CCAGTACGGTTCCAAAGCTTACGTTAAACACCCGGCTGACATCCCGGACTACCTGAAACTGTCCTTCCCG
GAAGGTTTCAAATGGGAACGTGTTATGAACTTCGAAGACGGTGGTGTTGTTACCGTTACCCAGGACTCCT
CCCTGCAAGACGGTGAGTTCATCTACAAAGTTAAACTGCGTGGTACCAACTTCCCGTCCGACGGTCCGGT
TATGCAGAAAAAAACCATGGGTTGGGAAGCTTCCACCGAACGTATGTACCCGGAAGACGGTGCTCTGAAA
GGTGAAATCAAAATGCGTCTGAAACTGAAAGACGGTGGTCACTACGACGCTGAAGTTAAAACCACCTACA
TGGCTAAAAAACCGGTTCAGCTGCCGGGTGCTTACAAAACCGACATCAAACTGGACATCACCTCCCACAA
CGAAGACTACACCATCGTTGAACAGTACGAACGTGCTGAAGGTCGTCACTCCACCGGTGCTTAAGGATCC
AAACTCGAGTAAGGATCTCCAGGCATCAAATAAAACGAAAGGCTCAGTCGAAAGACTGGGCCTTTCGTTT
TATCTGTTGTTTGTCGGTGAACGCTCTCTACTAGAGTCACACTGGCTCACCTTCGGGTGGGCCTTTCTGC
GTTTATACCTAGGGTACGGGTTTTGCTGCCCGCAAACGGGCTGTTCTGGTGTTGCTAGTTTGTTATCAGA
ATCGCAGATCCGGCTTCAGCCGGTTTGCCGGCTGAAAGCGCTATTTCTTCCAGAATTGCCATGATTTTTT
CCCCACGGGAGGCGTCACTGGCTCCCGTGTTGTCGGCAGCTTTGATTCGATAAGCAGCATCGCCTGTTTC
AGGCTGTCTATGTGTGACTGTTGAGCTGTAACAAGTTGTCTCAGGTGTTCAATTTCATGTTCTAGTTGCT
TTGTTTTACTGGTTTCACCTGTTCTATTAGGTGTTACATGCTGTTCATCTGTTACATTGTCGATCTGTTC
ATGGTGAACAGCTTTGAATGCACCAAAAACTCGTAAAAGCTCTGATGTATCTATCTTTTTTACACCGTTT
TCATCTGTGCATATGGACAGTTTTCCCTTTGATATGTAACGGTGAACAGTTGTTCTACTTTTGTTTGTTA
GTCTTGATGCTTCACTGATAGATACAAGAGCCATAAGAACCTCAGATCCTTCCGTATTTAGCCAGTATGT
TCTCTAGTGTGGTTCGTTGTTTTTGCGTGAGCCATGAGAACGAACCATTGAGATCATACTTACTTTGCAT
GTCACTCAAAAATTTTGCCTCAAAACTGGTGAGCTGAATTTTTGCAGTTAAAGCATCGTGTAGTGTTTTT
CTTAGTCCGTTATGTAGGTAGGAATCTGATGTAATGGTTGTTGGTATTTTGTCACCATTCATTTTTATCT
GGTTGTTCTCAAGTTCGGTTACGAGATCCATTTGTCTATCTAGTTCAACTTGGAAAATCAACGTATCAGT
CGGGCGGCCTCGCTTATCAACCACCAATTTCATATTGCTGTAAGTGTTTAAATCTTTACTTATTGGTTTC
AAAACCCATTGGTTAAGCCTTTTAAACTCATGGTAGTTATTTTCAAGCATTAACATGAACTTAAATTCAT
CAAGGCTAATCTCTATATTTGCCTTGTGAGTTTTCTTTTGTGTTAGTTCTTTTAATAACCACTCATAAAT
CCTCATAGAGTATTTGTTTTCAAAAGACTTAACATGTTCCAGATTATATTTTATGAATTTTTTTAACTGG
AAAAGATAAGGCAATATCTCTTCACTAAAAACTAATTCTAATTTTTCGCTTGAGAACTTGGCATAGTTTG
TCCACTGGAAAATCTCAAAGCCTTTAACCAAAGGATTCCTGATTTCCACAGTTCTCGTCATCAGCTCTCT
GGTTGCTTTAGCTAATACACCATAAGCATTTTCCCTACTGATGTTCATCATCTGAGCGTATTGGTTATAA
GTGAACGATACCGTCCGTTCTTTCCTTGTAGGGTTTTCAATCGTGGGGTTGAGTAGTGCCACACAGCATA
AAATTAGCTTGGTTTCATGCTCCGTTAAGTCATAGCGACTAATCGCTAGTTCATTTGCTTTGAAAACAAC
TAATTCAGACATACATCTCAATTGGTCTAGGTGATTTTAATCACTATACCAATTGAGATGGGCTAGTCAA
TGATAATTACTAGTCCTTTTCCCGGGTGATCTGGGTATCTGTAAATTCTGCTAGACCTTTGCTGGAAAAC
TTGTAAATTCTGCTAGACCCTCTGTAAATTCCGCTAGACCTTTGTGTGTTTTTTTTGTTTATATTCAAGT
GGTTATAATTTATAGAATAAAGAAAGAATAAAAAAAGATAAAAAGAATAGATCCCAGCCCTGTGTATAAC
TCACTACTTTAGTCAGTTCCGCAGTATTACAAAAGGATGTCGCAAACGCTGTTTGCTCCTCTACAAAACA
GACCTTAAAACCCTAAAGGCTTAAGTAGCACCCTCGCAAGCTCGGGCAAATCGCTGAATATTCCTTTTGT
CTCCGACCATCAGGCACCTGAGTCGCTGTCTTTTTCGTGACATTCAGTTCGCTGCGCTCACGGCTCTGGC
AGTGAATGGGGGTAAATGGCACTACAGGCGCCTTTTATGGATTCATGCAAGGAAACTACCCATAATACAA
GAAAAGCCCGTCACGGGCTTCTCAGGGCGTTTTATGGCGGGTCTGCTATGTGGTGCTATCTGACTTTTTG
CTGTTCAGCAGTTCCTGCCCTCTGATTTTCCAGTCTGACCACTTCGGATTATCCCGTGACAGGTCATTCA
GACTGGCTAATGCACCCAGTAAGGCAGCGGTATCATCAACAGGCTTACCCGTCTTACTGTCCCTAGTGCT
TGGATTCTCACCAATAAAAAACGCCCGGCGGCAACCGAGCGTTCTGAACAAATCCAGATGGAGTTCTGAG
GTCATTACTGGATCTATCAACAGGAGTCCAAGCGAGCTCTCGAACCCCAGAGTCCCGCTCAGAAGAACTC
GTCAAGAAGGCGATAGAAGGCGATGCGCTGCGAATCGGGAGCGGCGATACCGTAAAGCACGAGGAAGCGG
TCAGCCCATTCGCCGCCAAGCTCTTCAGCAATATCACGGGTAGCCAACGCTATGTCCTGATAGCGGTCCG
CCACACCCAGCCGGCCACAGTCGATGAATCCAGAAAAGCGGCCATTTTCCACCATGATATTCGGCAAGCA
GGCATCGCCATGGGTCACGACGAGATCCTCGCCGTCGGGCATGCGCGCCTTGAGCCTGGCGAACAGTTCG
GCTGGCGCGAGCCCCTGATGCTCTTCGTCCAGATCATCCTGATCGACAAGACCGGCTTCCATCCGAGTAC
GTGCTCGCTCGATGCGATGTTTCGCTTGGTGGTCGAATGGGCAGGTAGCCGGATCAAGCGTATGCAGCCG
CCGCATTGCATCAGCCATGATGGATACTTTCTCGGCAGGAGCAAGGTGAGATGACAGGAGATCCTGCCCC
GGCACTTCGCCCAATAGCAGCCAGTCCCTTCCCGCTTCAGTGACAACGTCGAGCACAGCTGCGCAAGGAA
CGCCCGTCGTGGCCAGCCACGATAGCCGCGCTGCCTCGTCCTGCAGTTCATTCAGGGCACCGGACAGGTC
GGTCTTGACAAAAAGAACCGGGCGCCCCTGCGCTGACAGCCGGAACACGGCGGCATCAGAGCAGCCGATT
GTCTGTTGTGCCCAGTCATAGCCGAATAGCCTCTCCACCCAAGCGGCCGGAGAACCTGCGTGCAATCCAT
CTTGTTCAATCATGCGAAACGATCCTCATCCTGTCTCTTGATCAGATCATGATCCCCTGCGCCATCAGAT
CCTTGGCGGCAAGAAAGCCATCCAGTTTACTTTGCAGGGCTTCCCAACCTTACCAGAGGGCGCCCCAGCT
GGCAATTCC
